>Addgene plasmid #11933 | PAGFP-Ub | depositor full sequence | sequence record 7137 | Author sequence
TAGTTATTAATAGTAATCAATTACGGGGTCATTAGTTCATAGCCCATATATGGAGTTCCGCGTTACATAA
CTTACGGTAAATGGCCCGCCTGGCTGACCGCCCAACGACCCCCGCCCATTGACGTCAATAATGACGTATG
TTCCCATAGTAACGCCAATAGGGACTTTCCATTGACGTCAATGGGTGGAGTATTTACGGTAAACTGCCCA
CTTGGCAGTACATCAAGTGTATCATATGCCAAGTACGCCCCCTATTGACGTCAATGACGGTAAATGGCCC
GCCTGGCATTATGCCCAGTACATGACCTTATGGGACTTTCCTACTTGGCAGTACATCTACGTATTAGTCA
TCGCTATTACCATGGTGATGCGGTTTTGGCAGTACATCAATGGGCGTGGATAGCGGTTTGACTCACGGGG
ATTTCCAAGTCTCCACCCCATTGACGTCAATGGGAGTTTGTTTTGGCACCAAAATCAACGGGACTTTCCA
AAATGTCGTAACAACTCCGCCCCATTGACGCAAATGGGCGGTAGGCGTGTACGGTGGGAGGTCTATATAA
GCAGAGCTGGTTTAGTGAACCGTCAGATCCGCTAGCGCTACCGGTCGCCACCATGGTGAGCAAGGGCGAG
GAGCTGTTCACCGGGGTGGTGCCCATCCTGGTCGAGCTGGACGGCGACGTAAACGGCCACAAGTTCAGCG
TGTCCGGCGAGGGCGAGGGCGATGCCACCTACGGCAAGCTGACCCTGAAGTTCATCTGCACCACCGGCAA
GCTGCCCGTGCCCTGGCCCACCCTCGTGACCACCTTCAGCTACGGCGTGCAGTGCTTCAGCCGCTACCCC
GACCACATGAAGCAGCACGACTTCTTCAAGTCCGCCATGCCCGAAGGCTACGTCCAGGAGCGCACCATCT
TCTTCAAGGACGACGGCAACTACAAGACCCGCGCCGAGGTGAAGTTCGAGGGCGACACCCTGGTGAACCG
CATCGAGCTGAAGGGCATCGACTTCAAGGAGGACGGCAACATCCTGGGGCACAAGCTGGAGTACAACTAC
AACAGCCACAACGTCTATATCATGGCCGACAAGCAGAAGAACGGCATCAAGGCCAACTTCAAGATCCGCC
ACAACATCGAGGACGGCAGCGTGCAGCTCGCCGACCACTACCAGCAGAACACCCCCATCGGCGACGGCCC
CGTGCTGCTGCCCGACAACCACTACCTGAGCCACCAGTCCGCCCTGAGCAAAGACCCCAACGAGAAGCGC
GATCACATGGTCCTGCTGGAGTTCGTGACCGCCGCCGGGATCACTCTCGGCATGGACGAGCTGTACAAGT
CCGGACTCAGATCTCGAGCTCAAGCTTCGGGCCGCATGCAGATCTTCGTGAAGACTCTGACTGGTAAGAC
CATCACCCTCGAGGTTGAGCCCAGTGACACCATTGAGAATGTCAAGGCAAAGATCCAAGATAAGGAAGGC
ATCCCTCCTGACCAGCAGAGGCTGATCTTTGCTGGAAAACAGCTGGAAGATGGGCGCACCCTGTCTGACT
ACAACATCCAGAAAGAGTCCACCCTGCACCTGGTACTCCGTCTCAGAGGTGGGTGAGGTACCGCGGGCCC
GGGATCCACCGGATCTAGATAACTGATCATAATCAGCCATACCACATTTGTAGAGGTTTTACTTGCTTTA
AAAAACCTCCCACACCTCCCCCTGAACCTGAAACATAAAATGAATGCAATTGTTGTTGTTAACTTGTTTA
TTGCAGCTTATAATGGTTACAAATAAAGCAATAGCATCACAAATTTCACAAATAAAGCATTTTTTTCACT
GCATTCTAGTTGTGGTTTGTCCAAACTCATCAATGTATCTTAACGCGTAAATTGTAAGCGTTAATATTTT
GTTAAAATTCGCGTTAAATTTTTGTTAAATCAGCTCATTTTTTAACCAATAGGCCGAAATCGGCAAAATC
CCTTATAAATCAAAAGAATAGACCGAGATAGGGT
[37 nt withheld, positions 1995-2031]
AAAGAACGTGGACTCCAACGTCAAAGG
[49 nt withheld, positions 2059-2107]
T
[91 nt withheld, positions 2109-2199]
G
[124 nt withheld, positions 2201-2324]
CAGGTGGCACTTTTCGGGGAAATGTGCGCGGAACCCCTATTTGTTTATTTTTCTAAATACATTCAAATAT
GTATCCGCTCATGAGACAATAACCCTGATAAATGCTTCAATAATATTGAAAAAGGAAGAGTCCTGAGGCG
GAAAGAACCAGCTGTGGAATGTGTGTCAGTTAGGGTGTGGAAAGTCCCCAGGCTCCCCAGCAGGCAGAAG
TATGCAAAGCATGCATCTCAATTAGTCAGCAACCAGGTGTGGAAAGTCCCCAGGCTCCCCAGCAGGCAGA
AGTATGCAAAGCATGCATCTCAATTAGTCAGCAACCATAGTCCCGCCCCTAACTCCGCCCATCCCGCCCC
TAACTCCGCCCAGTTCCGCCCATTCTCCGCCCCATGGCTGACTAATTTTTTTTATTTATGCAGAGGCCGA
GGCCGCCTCGGCCTCTGAGCTATTCCAGAAGTAGTGAGGAGGCTTTTTTGGAGGCCTAGGCTTTTGCAAA
GATCGATCAAGAGACAGGATGAGGATCGTTTCGCATGATTGAACAAGATGGATTGCACGCAGGTTCTCCG
GCCGCTTGGGTGGAGAGGCTATTCGGCTATGACTGGGCACAACAGACAATCGGCTGCTCTGATGCCGCCG
TGTTCCGGCTGTCAGCGCAGGGGCGCCCGGTTCTTTTTGTCAAGACCGACCTGTCCGGTGCCCTGAATGA
ACTGCAAGACGAGGCAGCGCGGCTATCGTGGCTGGCCACGACGGGCGTTCCTTGCGCAGCTGTGCTCGAC
GTTGTCACTGAAGCGGGAAGGGACTGGCTGCTATTGGGCGAAGTGCCGGGGCAGGATCTCCTGTCATCTC
ACCTTGCTCCTGCCGAGAAAGTATCCATCATGGCTGATGCAATGCGGCGGCTGCATACGCTTGATCCGGC
TACCTGCCCATTCGACCACCAAGCGAAACATCGCATCGAGCGAGCACGTACTCGGATGGAAGCCGGTCTT
GTCGATCAGGATGATCTGGACGAAGAGCATCAGGGGCTCGCGCCAGCCGAACTGTTCGCCAGGCTCAAGG
CGAGCATGCCCGACGGCGAGGATCTCGTCGTGACCCATGGCGATGCCTGCTTGCCGAATATCATGGTGGA
AAATGGCCGCTTTTCTGGATTCATCGACTGTGGCCGGCTGGGTGTGGCGGACCGCTATCAGGACATAGCG
TTGGCTACCCGTGATATTGCTGAAGAGCTTGGCGGCGAATGGGCTGACCGCTTCCTCGTGCTTTACGGTA
TCGCCGCTCCCGATTCGCAGCGCATCGCCTTCTATCGCCTTCTTGACGAGTTCTTCTGAGCGGGACTCTG
GGGTTCGAAATGACCGACCAAGCGACGCCCAACCTGCCATCACGAGATTTCGATTCCACCGCCGCCTTCT
ATGAAAGGTTGGGCTTCGGAATCGTTTTCCGGGACGCCGGCTGGATGATCCTCCAGCGCGGGGATCTCAT
GCTGGAGTTCTTCGCCCACCCTAGGGGGAGGCTAACTGAAACACGGAAGGAGACAATACCGGAAGGAACC
CGCGCTATGACGGCAATAAAAAGACAGAATAAAACGCACGGTGTTGGGTCGTTTGTTCATAAACGCGGGG
TTCGGTCCCAGGGCTGGCACTCTGTCGATACCCCACCGAGACCCCATTGGGGCCAATACGCCCGCGTTTC
TTCCTTTTCCCCACCCCACCCCCCAAGTTCGGGTGAAGGCCCAGGGCTCGCAGCCAACGTCGGGGCGGCA
GGCCCTGCCATAGCCTCAGGTTACTCATATATACTTTAGATTGATTTAAAACTTCATTTTTAATTTAAAA
GGATCTAGGTGAAGATCCTTTTTGATAATCTCATGACCAAAATCCCTTAACGTGAGTTTTCGTTCCACTG
AGCGTCAGACCCCGTAGAAAAGATCAAAGGATCTTCTTGAGATCCTTTTTTTCTGCGCGTAATCTGCTGC
TTGCAAACAAAAAAACCACCGCTACCAGCGGTGGTTTGTTTGCCGGATCAAGAGCTACCAACTCTTTTTC
CGAAGGTAACTGGCTTCAGCAGAGCGCAGATACCAAATACTGTCCTTCTAGTGTAGCCGTAGTTAGGCCA
CCACTTCAAGAACTCTGTAGCACCGCCTACATACCTCGCTCTGCTAATCCTGTTACCAGTGGCTGCTGCC
AGTGGCGATAAGTCGTGTCTTACCGGGTTGGACTCAAGACGATAGTTACCGGATAAGGCGCAGCGGTCGG
GCTGAACGGGGGGTTCGTGCACACAGCCCAGCTTGGAGCGAACGACCTACACCGAACTGAGATACCTACA
GCGTGAGCTATGAGAAAGCGCCACGCTTCCCGAAGGGAGAAAGGCGGACAGGTATCCGGTAAGCGGCAGG
GTCGGAACAGGAGAGCGCACGAGGGAGCTTCCAGGGGGAAACGCCTGGTATCTTTATAGTCCTGTCGGGT
TTCGCCACCTCTGACTTGAGCGTCGATTTTTGTGATGCTCGTCAGGGGGGCGGAGCCTATGGAAAAACGC
CAGCAACGCGGCCTTTTTACGGTTCCTGGCCTTTTGCTGGCCTTTTGCTCACATGTTCTTTCCTGCGTTA
TCCCCTGATTCTGTGGATAACCGTATTACCGCCATGCAT
Features (pLannotate 1.2.2; 16 found; start..end, strand, type, name):
     61..364     +  enhancer       CMV enhancer: human cytomegalovirus immediate early enhancer
    365..568     +  promoter       CMV promoter: human cytomegalovirus (CMV) immediate early promoter
    613..1329    +  CDS            PA-GFP: PA-GFP is a photoactivatable green fluorescent protein published in 2002, derived from Aequorea victoria.
   1330..1359    +  misc_feature   MCS (fragment): multiple cloning site
   1366..1593    +  CDS            UBIQ_CERCA: Experimental evidence at protein level: Swiss-Prot protein existence level 1. Ubiquitin exists either covalently attached to another protein, or free (unanchored). When covalently bound, it is conjugated to target proteins via an isopeptide bond either as a monomer (monoubiquitin), a polymer linked via different Lys residues of the ubiquitin (polyubiquitin chains) or a linear polymer linked via the initiator Met of the ubiquitin (linear polyubiquitin chains). Polyubiquitin chains, when attached to a target protein, have different functions depending on the Lys residue of the ubiquitin that is
   1597..1622    +  misc_feature   MCS (fragment): multiple cloning site
   1634..1718    +  CDS            large T antigen (fragment): large T antigen from SV40 (simian virus 40)
   1741..1862    +  polyA_signal   SV40 poly(A) signal: SV40 polyadenylation signal
   1896..2324    -  rep_origin     f1 ori (sequence partly withheld): f1 bacteriophage origin of replication; arrow indicates direction of (+) strand synthesis
   2351..2455    +  promoter       AmpR promoter: bla
   2457..2814    +  promoter       SV40 promoter: SV40 enhancer and early promoter
   2849..3643    +  CDS            NeoR/KanR: aminoglycoside phosphotransferase from Tn5; aph(3')-II (or nptII); confers resistance to neomycin, kanamycin, and G418 (Geneticin®)
   3664..3816    +  CDS            ble (fragment): BLE_KLEPN - Experimental evidence at protein level: Swiss-Prot protein existence level 1. Binding protein with a strong affinity to the bleomycin family of antibiotics. Binds to CL990; an antimitotic-antibiotic compound. From Klebsiella pneumoniae.
   3875..3922    +  polyA_signal   HSV TK poly(A) signal: herpes simplex virus thymidine kinase polyadenylation signal (Cole and Stacy, 1985)
   4013..4029    -  polyA_signal   bGH poly(A) signal (fragment): bovine growth hormone polyadenylation signal
   4251..4839    +  rep_origin     ori: high-copy-number ColE1/pMB1/pBR322/pUC origin of replication
