[The description below was written by a language model from this plasmid's Addgene catalogue record and pLannotate feature annotations shown in this document.]
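Description:
PAGFP-Ub is a mammalian expression plasmid built on the Clontech EGFP-C1 backbone, in which the EGFP coding sequence is replaced by photoactivatable GFP (PA-GFP) and human ubiquitin is cloned in frame downstream of it. The sequence record is 4,953 nt. Transcription is driven by the human cytomegalovirus immediate early enhancer and promoter and terminated by the SV40 polyadenylation signal. The PA-GFP open reading frame is followed by a short remnant of the multiple cloning site that acts as a linker, and then by the roughly 230 bp ubiquitin coding sequence, so the fluorescent tag sits at the N terminus of ubiquitin. According to the depositor, this PA-GFP differs from standard EGFP by the L64F, T65S, V163A and T203H substitutions, plus A206K to disrupt dimerization, and the whole fusion insert is 983 bp. The catalogue lists RBX1 as the associated Entrez gene, which does not match the ubiquitin insert named in the record and found by annotation; the ubiquitin hit to a non-human Swiss-Prot entry probably reflects the protein's extreme conservation.

In bacteria the plasmid replicates from a high-copy ColE1/pUC-type origin. It also carries an f1 origin for single-stranded DNA production. A single NeoR/KanR (Tn5 aminoglycoside phosphotransferase) cassette is preceded by both a bacterial bla promoter and the SV40 early promoter and ends with the HSV TK polyadenylation signal. It therefore confers kanamycin resistance in E. coli and G418 resistance in mammalian cells. The short large T antigen, ble and bGH poly(A) fragments in the annotation appear to be backbone remnants rather than functional parts.

Because PA-GFP stays only weakly fluorescent until it is activated by light, the construct lets a chosen pool of tagged ubiquitin be switched on and followed in living cells. That use fits the associated study of ubiquitin dynamics between proteasomal activity and chromatin.
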