Addgene plasmid #11933: PAGFP-Ub
Depositing lab: Nico Dantuma. Depositing organization: Karolinska Institute, Dr. Nico Dantuma Lab. Publication: A dynamic ubiquitin equilibrium couples proteasomal activity to chromatin remodeling. Dantuma NP, Groothuis TA, Salomons FA, Neefjes J. J Cell Biol. 2006 Apr 10. 173(1):19-26. 10.1083/jcb.200510071 PubMed 16606690.
Backbone
  Vector backbone: EGFP-C1
  Backbone manufacturer: Clontech
  Backbone size w/o insert (bp): 4500
  Vector type: Mammalian Expression
  Selectable markers: Neomycin (select with G418)
Growth in bacteria
  Bacterial resistance: Kanamycin, 50 μg/mL
  Growth temperature: 37°C
  Growth strain: DH5alpha
  Copy number: High Copy
Gene/Insert
  Gene/Insert name: Ubiquitin (alt names: Ub; ubiquitin)
  Species: H. sapiens (human)
  Insert size (bp): 250
  Entrez Gene: RBX1 (a.k.a. BA554C12.1, RNF75, ROC1)
  Tag / fusion protein: PAGFP (N terminal on backbone)
  Cloning method: Restriction Enzyme
  Sequencing primers: 5′ EGFP-C (CATGGTCCTGCTGGAGTTCGTG)
Resource information
  A portion of this plasmid was derived from a plasmid made by: PAGFP-C1 was a gift from Jennifer Lippincott-Scwartz.
Terms and licenses: Academic/Nonprofit Terms; Industry Terms: Not Available to Industry
Depositor comments: PAGFP is a photoactivatable version of GFP. It is essentially the same as the standard EGFP-C1 from clontech, but contains the mutations L64F/T65S/V163A/T203H, and conatins an A206K mutation to disrupt dimerization. In total, the PAGFP-Ubiquitin insert is 983bp.
How to cite: PAGFP-Ub was a gift from Nico Dantuma (Addgene plasmid # 11933 ; http://n2t.net/addgene:11933 ; RRID:Addgene_11933)
