>Addgene plasmid #11933 | PAGFP-Ub | addgene partial sequence | sequence record 18549 | EGFP-C 5'-CATGGTCCTGCTGGAGTTCGTG-3'
AGTCCGGACTCAGATCTCGAGCTCAGCTTCGGGCCGCATGCAGATCTTCGTGAAGACTCTGACTGGTAAG
ACCATCACCCTCGAGGTTGAGCCCAGTGACACCATTGAGAATGTCAAGGCAAAGATCCAAGATAAGGAAG
GCATCCCTCCTGACCAGCAGAGGCTGATCTTTGCTGGAAAACAGCTGGAAGATGGGCGCACCCTGTCTGA
CTACAACATCCAGAAAGAGTCCACCCTGCACCTGGTACTCCGTCTCAGAGGTGGGTGAGGTACCGCGGGC
CCGGGATCCACCGGATCTAGATAACTGATCATAATCAGCCATACCACATTTGTAGAGGTTTTACTTGCTT
TAAAAAACCTCCCACACCTCCCCCTGAACCTGAAACATAAAATGAATGCAATTGTTGTTGTTAACTTGTT
TATTGCAGCTTATAATGGTTACAAATAAAGCAATAGCATCACAAATTTCACAAATAAAGCATTTTTTTCA
CTGCATTCTAGTTGTGGTTTGTCCAAACTCATCAATGTATCTTAACGCGTAAATTGTAAGCGTTAATATT
TTGTTAAAATTCGCGTTAAATTTTTGTTAAATCAGCTCATTTTTTAACCAATAGGCCGAAATCGGCAAAA
TCCCTTATAAATCAAAAGAATAGACCGAGATAGGGT
[37 nt withheld, positions 667-703]
AAAGAACGTGGACTCCAACGTCAAAGG
[49 nt withheld, positions 731-779]
T
[56 nt withheld, positions 781-836]
